>Addgene plasmid #227245 | EF1α-TetOn3G_2x cHS4_pTRE3G-loxP-EGFP-lox2272 [C12orf35] | addgene full sequence | sequence record 450568 | Addgene NGS Result
ACTTTTCGGGGAAATGTGCGCGGAACCCCTATTTGTTTATTTTTCTAAATACATTCAAATATGTATCCGC
TCATGAGACAATAACCCTGATAAATGCTTCAATAATATTGAAAAAGGAAGAGTATGAGTATTCAACATTT
CCGTGTCGCCCTTATTCCCTTTTTTGCGGCATTTTGCCTTCCTGTTTTTGCTCACCCAGAAACGCTGGTG
AAAGTAAAAGATGCTGAAGATCAGTTGGGTGCACGAGTGGGTTACATCGAACTGGATCTCAACAGCGGTA
AGATCCTTGAGAGTTTTCGCCCCGAAGAACGTTTTCCAATGATGAGCACTTTTAAAGTTCTGCTATGTGG
CGCGGTATTATCCCGTATTGACGCCGGGCAAGAGCAACTCGGTCGCCGCATACACTATTCTCAGAATGAC
TTGGTTGAGTACTCACCAGTCACAGAAAAGCATCTTACGGATGGCATGACAGTAAGAGAATTATGCAGTG
CTGCCATAACCATGAGTGATAACACTGCGGCCAACTTACTTCTGACAACGATCGGAGGACCGAAGGAGCT
AACCGCTTTTTTGCACAACATGGGGGATCATGTAACTCGCCTTGATCGTTGGGAACCGGAGCTGAATGAA
GCCATACCAAACGACGAGCGTGACACCACGATGCCTGTAGCAATGGCAACAACGTTGCGCAAACTATTAA
CTGGCGAACTACTTACTCTAGCTTCCCGGCAACAATTAATAGACTGGATGGAGGCGGATAAAGTTGCAGG
ACCACTTCTGCGCTCGGCCCTTCCGGCTGGCTGGTTTATTGCTGATAAATCTGGAGCCGGTGAGCGTGGG
TCTCGCGGTATCATTGCAGCACTGGGGCCAGATGGTAAGCCCTCCCGTATCGTAGTTATCTACACGACGG
GGAGTCAGGCAACTATGGATGAACGAAATAGACAGATCGCTGAGATAGGTGCCTCACTGATTAAGCATTG
GTAACTGTCAGACCAAGTTTACTCATATATACTTTAGATTGATTTAAAACTTCATTTTTAATTTAAAAGG
ATCTAGGTGAAGATCCTTTTTGATAATCTCATGACCAAAATCCCTTAACGTGAGTTTTCGTTCCACTGAG
CGTCAGACCCCGTAGAAAAGATCAAAGGATCTTCTTGAGATCCTTTTTTTCTGCGCGTAATCTGCTGCTT
GCAAACAAAAAAACCACCGCTACCAGCGGTGGTTTGTTTGCCGGATCAAGAGCTACCAACTCTTTTTCCG
AAGGTAACTGGCTTCAGCAGAGCGCAGATACCAAATACTGTTCTTCTAGTGTAGCCGTAGTTAGGCCACC
ACTTCAAGAACTCTGTAGCACCGCCTACATACCTCGCTCTGCTAATCCTGTTACCAGTGGCTGCTGCCAG
TGGCGATAAGTCGTGTCTTACCGGGTTGGACTCAAGACGATAGTTACCGGATAAGGCGCAGCGGTCGGGC
TGAACGGGGGGTTCGTGCACACAGCCCAGCTTGGAGCGAACGACCTACACCGAACTGAGATACCTACAGC
GTGAGCTATGAGAAAGCGCCACGCTTCCCGAAGGGAGAAAGGCGGACAGGTATCCGGTAAGCGGCAGGGT
CGGAACAGGAGAGCGCACGAGGGAGCTTCCAGGGGGAAACGCCTGGTATCTTTATAGTCCTGTCGGGTTT
CGCCACCTCTGACTTGAGCGTCGATTTTTGTGATGCTCGTCAGGGGGGCGGAGCCTATGGAAAAACGCCA
GCAACGCGGCCTTTTTACGGTTCCTGGCCTTTTGCTGGCCTTTTGCTCACATGTTCTTTCCTGCGTTATC
CCCTGATTCTGTGGATAACCGTATTACCGCCTTTGAGTGAGCTGATACCGCTCGCCGCAGCCGAACGACC
GAGCGCAGCGAGTCAGTGAGCGAGGAAGCGGAAGAGCGCCCAATACGCAAACCGCCTCTCCCCGCGCGTT
GGCCGATTCATTAATGCAGCTGGCACGACAGGTTTCCCGACTGAGTCGGTGTTTTCAGCTGTCTCCCACA
TAACCAAGAAGCATGCATATATCCCACTAATTCAAATTCAGTTTCACAGCCACTTCTGAACGTCAGGAGT
TTCATAAATCCTCCGATCTCTGTTTCTAATGTGCATAATAGGACAGTTGTGGCCTCACAGACCTCAGTAG
AAAGAGTCACATATACAAATGTTAAAGGAGCCCAACAACCAAACCACAATTTGCAAACAGTGTCTTCTGG
AGTTGTGCAAAATGCCTGGATGAATTCAACAATGAGGAATTTTATGCCTTCTCTTACAGAGGCAACCATA
TCTCATAAACCTGATGGTGGGCCTAGTATGCCATATATGCATGCACCACAGAGTCATCTTGTCACATCAG
ACACCTACTCTGTGCAACTACAGATGACTCCTTCAAACTCTGTAAGAGGCCCTGTAACTTACCAAGGAAA
TTATCAAGGAAATCCGGGACTTAACCACTCGATGGCAGGTGAGCTTGGCTGGGTACAATGTGCATCCAGT
GAACTTACTTATCCAGATTACAGACCACCTCCAAAGCAATATCCTTATTTACCACAAAGCTTTGTGCAAG
ACACTTCTGTTCAGAAACAAAACTTTGTGTCATCTACATCATTACAAGTTAAAAATAATCAGCTTCCACC
TTCTACACAGACCTTACCATCAAAGCGCCCTGTACCTGTGTCGTCATATCAGTATGCTGCAGAAACCAGC
AAAAGACTCCCTCCCCCCCCTTACAGCTGTAGAAGCAGCGTGTGAGGCTCCGGTGCCCGTCAGTGGGCAG
AGCGCACATCGCCCACAGTCCCCGAGAAGTTGGGGGGAGGGGTCGGCAATTGAACCGGTGCCTAGAGAAG
GTGGCGCGGGGTAAACTGGGAAAGTGATGTCGTGTACTGGCTCCGCCTTTTTCCCGAGGGTGGGGGAGAA
CCGTATATAAGTGCAGTAGTCGCCGTGAACGTTCTTTTTCGCAACGGGTTTGCCGCCAGAACACAGGTAA
GTGCCGTGTGTGGTTCCCGCGGGCCTGGCCTCTTTACGGGTTATGGCCCTTGCGTGCCTTGAATTACTTC
CACCTGGCTCCAGTACGTGATTCTTGATCCCGAGCTGGAGCCAGGGGCGGGCCTTGCGCTTTAGGAGCCC
CTTCGCCTCGTGCTTGAGTTGAGGCCTGGCCTGGGCGCTGGGGCCGCCGCGTGCGAATCTGGTGGCACCT
TCGCGCCTGTCTCGCTGCTTTCGATAAGTCTCTAGCCATTTAAAATTTTTGATGACCTGCTGCGACGCTT
TTTTTCTGGCAAGATAGTCTTGTAAATGCGGGCCAGGATCTGCACACTGGTATTTCGGTTTTTGGGGCCG
CGGGCGGCGACGGGGCCCGTGCGTCCCAGCGCACATGTTCGGCGAGGCGGGGCCTGCGAGCGCGGCCACC
GAGAATCGGACGGGGGTAGTCTCAAGCTGGCCGGCCTGCTCTGGTGCCTGGCCTCGCGCCGCCGTGTATC
GCCCCGCCCTGGGCGGCAAGGCTGGCCCGGTCGGCACCAGTTGCGTGAGCGGAAAGATGGCCGCTTCCCG
GCCCTGCTCCAGGGGGCTCAAAATGGAGGACGCGGCGCTCGGGAGAGCGGGCGGGTGAGTCACCCACACA
AAGGAAAGGGGCCTTTCCGTCCTCAGCCGTCGCTTCATGTGACTCCACGGAGTACCGGGCGCCGTCCAGG
CACCTCGATTAGTTCTGGAGCTTTTGGAGTACGTCGTCTTTAGGTTGGGGGGAGGGGTTTTATGCGATGG
AGTTTCCCCACACTGAGTGGGTGGAGACTGAAGTTAGGCCAGCTTGGCACTTGATGTAATTCTCCTTGGA
ATTTGCCCTTTTTGAGTTTGGATCTTGGTTCATTCTCAAGCCTCAGACAGTGGTTCAAAGTTTTTTTCTT
CCATTTCAGGTGTCGTGAAGACGTCATCGCCACCATGTCTAGACTGGACAAGAGCAAAGTCATAAACTCT
GCTCTGGAATTACTCAATGGAGTCGGTATCGAAGGCCTGACGACAAGGAAACTCGCTCAAAAGCTGGGAG
TTGAGCAGCCTACCCTGTACTGGCACGTGAAGAACAAGCGGGCCCTGCTCGATGCCCTGCCAATCGAGAT
GCTGGACAGGCATCATACCCACTCCTGCCCCCTGGAAGGCGAGTCATGGCAAGACTTTCTGCGGAACAAC
GCCAAGTCATACCGCTGTGCTCTCCTCTCACATCGCGACGGGGCTAAAGTGCATCTCGGCACCCGCCCAA
CAGAGAAACAGTACGAAACCCTGGAAAATCAGCTCGCGTTCCTGTGTCAGCAAGGCTTCTCCCTGGAGAA
CGCACTGTACGCTCTGTCCGCCGTGGGCCACTTTACACTGGGCTGCGTATTGGAGGAACAGGAGCATCAA
GTAGCAAAAGAGGAAAGAGAGACACCTACCACCGATTCTATGCCCCCACTTCTGAAACAAGCAATTGAGC
TGTTCGACCGGCAGGGAGCCGAACCTGCCTTCCTTTTCGGCCTGGAACTAATCATATGTGGCCTGGAGAA
ACAGCTAAAGTGCGAAAGCGGCGGGCCGACCGACGCCCTTGACGATTTTGACTTAGACATGCTCCCAGCC
GATGCCCTTGACGACTTTGACCTTGATATGCTGCCTGCTGACGCTCTTGACGATTTTGACCTTGACATGC
TCCCCGGGTAAAGACGTCATTGATCATAATCAGCCATACCACATTTGTAGAGGTTTTACTTGCTTTAAAA
AACCTCCCACACCTCCCCCTGAACCTGAAACATAAAATGAATGCAATTGTTGTTGTTAACTTGTTTATTG
CAGCTTATAATGGTTACAAATAAAGCAATAGCATCACAAATTTCACAAATAAAGCATTTTTTTCACTGCA
TTCTAGTTGTGGTTTGTCCAAACTCATCAATGTATCTTAAGTGCGATATTTAAATGGGGACAGCCCCCCC
CCAAAGCCCCCAGGGATGTAATTACGTCCCTCCCCCGCTAGGGGGCAGCAGCGAGCCGCCCGGGGCTCCG
CTCCGGTCCGGCGCTCCCCCCGCATCCCCGAGCCGGCAGCGTGCGGGGACAGCCCGGGCACGGGGAAGGT
GGCACGGGATCGCTTTCCTCTGAACGCTTCTCGCTGCTCTTTGAGCCTGCAGACACCTGGGGGGATACGG
GGAAAAAGCTTTAGGCTGAGTGCACGAACGATACGTCGCTGATATCATTTAAATGGGGACAGCCCCCCCC
CAAAGCCCCCAGGGATGTAATTACGTCCCTCCCCCGCTAGGGGGCAGCAGCGAGCCGCCCGGGGCTCCGC
TCCGGTCCGGCGCTCCCCCCGCATCCCCGAGCCGGCAGCGTGCGGGGACAGCCCGGGCACGGGGAAGGTG
GCACGGGATCGCTTTCCTCTGAACGCTTCTCGCTGCTCTTTGAGCCTGCAGACACCTGGGGGGATACGGG
GAAAAAGCTTTAGGCTGAGTGCACGAACGTGGATTTCGTCTTCAAGAATTCCTCGAGTTTACTCCCTATC
AGTGATAGAGAACGTATGAAGAGTTTACTCCCTATCAGTGATAGAGAACGTATGCAGACTTTACTCCCTA
TCAGTGATAGAGAACGTATAAGGAGTTTACTCCCTATCAGTGATAGAGAACGTATGACCAGTTTACTCCC
TATCAGTGATAGAGAACGTATCTACAGTTTACTCCCTATCAGTGATAGAGAACGTATATCCAGTTTACTC
CCTATCAGTGATAGAGAACGTATAAGCTTTAGGCGTGTACGGTGGGCGCCTATAAAAGCAGAGCTCGTTT
AGTGAACCGTCAGATCGCCTGGAGCAATTCCACAACACTTTTGTCTTATACCAACTTTCCGTACCACTTC
CTACCCTCGTAAAAAGCAGCGTATAACTTCGTATAGCATACATTATACGAAGTTATGGATCCCGCCACCA
TGGTGAGCAAGGGCGAGGAGCTGTTCACCGGGGTGGTGCCCATCCTGGTCGAGCTGGACGGCGACGTAAA
CGGCCACAAGTTCAGCGTGTCCGGCGAGGGCGAGGGCGATGCCACCTACGGCAAGCTGACCCTGAAGTTC
ATCTGCACCACCGGCAAGCTGCCCGTGCCCTGGCCCACCCTCGTGACCACCCTGACCTACGGCGTGCAGT
GCTTCAGCCGCTACCCCGACCACATGAAGCAGCACGACTTCTTCAAGTCCGCCATGCCCGAAGGCTACGT
CCAGGAGCGCACCATCTTCTTCAAGGACGACGGCAACTACAAGACCCGCGCCGAGGTGAAGTTCGAGGGC
GACACCCTGGTGAACCGCATCGAGCTGAAGGGCATCGACTTCAAGGAGGACGGCAACATCCTGGGGCACA
AGCTGGAGTACAACTACAACAGCCACAACGTCTATATCATGGCCGACAAGCAGAAGAACGGCATCAAGGT
GAACTTCAAGATCCGCCACAACATCGAGGACGGCAGCGTGCAGCTCGCCGACCACTACCAGCAGAACACC
CCCATCGGCGACGGCCCCGTGCTGCTGCCCGACAACCACTACCTGAGCACCCAGTCCGCCCTGAGCAAAG
ACCCCAACGAGAAGCGCGATCACATGGTCCTGCTGGAGTTCGTGACCGCCGCCGGGATCACTCTCGGCAT
GGACGAGCTGTACAAGTAAAGATCTATAACTTCGTATAGGATACTTTATACGAAGTTATAGACGTCATTG
ATCATAATCAGCCATACCACATTTGTAGAGGTTTTACTTGCTTTAAAAAACCTCCCACACCTCCCCCTGA
ACCTGAAACATAAAATGAATGCAATTGTTGTTGTTAACTTGTTTATTGCAGCTTATAATGGTTACAAATA
AAGCAATAGCATCACAAATTTCACAAATAAAGCATTTTTTTCACTGCATTCTAGTTGTGGTTTGTCCAAA
CTCATCAATGTATCTTAAGACGTCATATATGGAAGCCAACATGTGCAAAATTCTCAGTCTGTTTCTAGAC
ACTTGCCTGTGGAAGTTCCTCAGAGTTCAGAAATGCACTCGTCTGAAAAAAAGAAAGATGCTTACAAAGT
CTTTCAACAGCAGTGGCAGAGCACTAGTAAAAATGTCAGTACAATAGGAAAATTCTGTGAGTTGAAAATT
AATACAAAACAGTCTTACAATGACTCTGCTGGCTCTTCTGGGGATGGTGTTCATACTCTTGTTCAAAATA
ATCAAGAAGAAAGAAAGTATTCTTATAATCCAAGTACAAATCAAATACTAGACACAAATGTCACAAAAGA
AAAGCTGGTGAGGGATATTAAATCACTAGTAGAAATTAAAAAGAAATTTTCAGAACTTGCAAGAAAAATT
AAAATCAACAAAAAGCTTTTGATGGCAGCTGGTTGCAGTAAAACAGCTAATACTTCTTATACTGAACCAA
CTCGGCATTCTGAATTTTCAGCAAAAGAAATGTCTGCTAAAAGGGACAATCAGTGCTCCATGGAATTGCT
AGCAACATGCCTTTCTCTTTGGAAAAACCAACCTCCAAAAACCACAGAAGAAAATGTTTCAAAACCTTTA
GAAGAAAAACAATATAATGCATCAAGAACTAGTACAACAGCGGTTGGCCCTTCAAATCCCATGAATGAAG
TTCATGTGAAGAATTTTTGTTCAGGTGTTAGAAATTCTCAGAAAATAACCACCTCGTCACAAACAGTCTT
GTCAGTTCTCACACCAGTTTACGATTCTTCAGATGTAGCTGTTGGACTTGCGT
Features (pLannotate 1.2.2; 16 found; start..end, strand, type, name):
     19..123     +  promoter       AmpR promoter: bla
    124..984     +  CDS            AmpR: β-lactamase; bla; confers resistance to ampicillin, carbenicillin, and related antibiotics
   1155..1743    +  rep_origin     ori: high-copy-number ColE1/pMB1/pBR322/pUC origin of replication
   1926..2003    +  CDS            lacI (fragment): lac repressor; lacI; The lac repressor binds to the lac operator to inhibit transcription in E. coli. This inhibition can be relieved by adding lactose or isopropyl-β-D-thiogalactopyranoside (IPTG).
   2026..2763    +  CDS            Resf1 (fragment): RESF1_MOUSE - Also known as Kiaa1551. Experimental evidence at protein level: Swiss-Prot protein existence level 1. Plays a role in the regulation of imprinted gene expression, regulates repressive epigenetic modifications associated with SETDB1. Required for the recruitment or accumulation of SETDB1 to the endogenous retroviruses (ERVs) and maintenance of repressive chromatin configuration, contributing to a subset of the SETDB1-dependent ERV silencing in embryonic stem cells. From Mus musculus (Mouse).
   2776..3938    +  promoter       EF-1α promoter: strong constitutive promoter for human elongation factor EF-1α
   3955..4701    +  CDS            Tet-On® 3G: modified rtTA protein that binds tightly to promoters containing the tet operator in the presence of doxycycline
   4711..4795    +  CDS            large T antigen (fragment): large T antigen from SV40 (simian virus 40)
   4818..4939    +  polyA_signal   SV40 poly(A) signal: SV40 polyadenylation signal
   5515..5893    +  promoter       TRE3G promoter: 3rd-generation Tet-responsive promoter that can be activated by binding of Tet-On® 3G
   5903..5936    +  protein_bind   loxP: Cre-mediated recombination occurs in the 8-bp core sequence (GCATACAT). Cre recombinase
   5950..6669    +  CDS            EGFP: the original enhanced GFP (Yang et al., 1996) mammalian codon-optimized
   6676..6709    +  protein_bind   lox2272: Cre-mediated recombination occurs in the 8-bp core sequence (GGATACTT). lox2272 sites are compatible with each other, but incompatible with loxP or loxN sites (Lee and Saito, 1988). Cre recombinase
   6719..6803    +  CDS            large T antigen (fragment): large T antigen from SV40 (simian virus 40)
   6826..6947    +  polyA_signal   SV40 poly(A) signal: SV40 polyadenylation signal
   6958..7746    +  CDS            Resf1 (fragment): RESF1_MOUSE - Also known as Kiaa1551. Experimental evidence at protein level: Swiss-Prot protein existence level 1. Plays a role in the regulation of imprinted gene expression, regulates repressive epigenetic modifications associated with SETDB1. Required for the recruitment or accumulation of SETDB1 to the endogenous retroviruses (ERVs) and maintenance of repressive chromatin configuration, contributing to a subset of the SETDB1-dependent ERV silencing in embryonic stem cells. From Mus musculus (Mouse).
