[The description below was written by a language model from this plasmid's Addgene catalogue record and pLannotate feature annotations shown in this document.]
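Description:
EF1α-TetOn3G_2x cHS4_pTRE3G-loxP-EGFP-lox2272 [C12orf35] is a roughly 7.75 kb donor plasmid built on a trimmed pcDNA3.1(+) backbone, intended to install an all-in-one doxycycline-inducible landing pad ("ROSE LP") in CHO cells. In E. coli it is maintained through a high-copy ColE1/pUC-type origin and selected with ampicillin via the bla gene. No mammalian drug-selection marker appears in the feature table.

The payload is flanked on both sides by segments of about 740 to 790 bp that the annotation tool matched to mouse Resf1 (Kiaa1551). Given the C12orf35 label in the name, these are most plausibly homology arms directing integration into the corresponding CHO locus, although the record does not say so explicitly or describe how targeting is achieved. Between the arms lie two transcription units in the same orientation. The first uses the constitutive EF-1α promoter to express the Tet-On 3G transactivator, terminated by an SV40 poly(A) signal. The second uses the TRE3G promoter, which is activated by Tet-On 3G only when doxycycline is present, to drive EGFP, again followed by an SV40 poly(A) signal. The unannotated gap of roughly 570 bp between the units is consistent with the two cHS4 insulator copies named in the title, which would shield the inducible promoter from the neighbouring constitutive unit.

EGFP is bracketed by loxP and lox2272, two heterospecific sites that do not recombine with each other. This arrangement allows Cre recombinase-mediated cassette exchange, swapping the reporter for a gene of interest that then comes under doxycycline control at a defined genomic site. EGFP loss or induction serves as a readout during cell line development.
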