Addgene plasmid #227245: EF1α-TetOn3G_2x cHS4_pTRE3G-loxP-EGFP-lox2272 [C12orf35]
Purpose: All-in-one ROSE LP donor construct for TetOn3G-inducible cell line development in CHO cell
Depositing lab: Jae Seong Lee. Depositing organization: Ajou University. Publication: A precise and sustainable doxycycline-inducible cell line development platform for reliable mammalian cell engineering with gain-of-function mutations. Shin SW, Min H, Kim J, Lee JS. Metab Eng. 2024 Sep 5;86:12-28. doi: 10.1016/j.ymben.2024.09.004. PubMed 39242074.
Backbone
  Vector backbone: pcDNA3.1(+)
  Backbone manufacturer: Invitrogen
  Backbone size w/o insert (bp): 2000
  Total vector size (bp): 7750
  Vector type: Mammalian Expression, Cre/Lox, Synthetic Biology
Growth in bacteria
  Bacterial resistance: Ampicillin, 100 μg/mL
  Growth temperature: 37°C
  Growth strain: DH5alpha
  Copy number: High Copy
Gene/Insert 1
  Gene/Insert name: Tet-On 3G transactivator protein (alt name: TetOn3G)
  Species: Synthetic
  Insert size (bp): 747
  Promoter: EF1α
  Cloning method: Other
  Sequencing primers: 5′ GAGTGGGTGGAGACTGAAGTTA
Gene/Insert 2
  Gene/Insert name: Enhanced green fluorescent protein (alt name: EGFP)
  Species: Synthetic
  Insert size (bp): 720
  Promoter: pTRE3G
  Cloning method: Other
  Sequencing primers: 5′ GAATTCCTCGAGTTTACTCC
Terms and licenses: Academic/Nonprofit Terms; Industry Terms: Not Available to Industry
How to cite: EF1α-TetOn3G_2x cHS4_pTRE3G-loxP-EGFP-lox2272 [C12orf35] was a gift from Jae Seong Lee (Addgene plasmid # 227245 ; http://n2t.net/addgene:227245 ; RRID:Addgene_227245)
